>Addgene plasmid #16170 | pENTR-A1Up | addgene partial sequence | sequence record 22472 | 16170 with M13pUC-fwd
GGGCCCAATAATGATTTTATTTTGACTGATAGTGACCTGTTCGTTGCAACAAATTGATGAGCAATGCTTT
TTTATAATGCCAACTTTGTACAAAAAAGTTGGCATGGCGGAGCCGAGCGGGGCCGAGACGAGGCCCCCCA
TTCGGGTCACCGTCAAGACCCCCAAGGACAAGGAGGAAATTGTGATCTGCGATCGAGCCTCGGTCAAGGA
GTTCAAAGAGGAAATCTCCCGGAGGTTTAAGGCTCAGCAGGATCAGCTGGTCCTGATCTTCGCAGGCAAG
ATCCTCAAGGATGGGGACACACTGAACCAGCACGGAATCAAGGACGGGCTCACTGTCCATCTGGTCATCA
AGACCCCTCAGAAGGCTCAAGATCCAGCTGCTGCCACTGCTTCTTCCCCCTCCACACCTGACCCTGCCTC
AGCACCCTCCACCACGCCTGCTTCACCCGCCACCCCTGCCCAGCCCTCCACCTCTGGCAGTGCCTCTTCA
GATGCTGGCAGTGGAAGCCGGAGGAGCAGTGGTGGGGGGCCCTCTCCGGGGGCTGGGGAGGGATCCCCCA
GTGCTACTGCGTCCATACTCTCTGGCTTTGGGGGCATCCTGGGGCTGGGCAGCCTAGGCCTGGGCTCTGC
CAACTTCATGGAGCTGCAGCAGCAGATGCAGCGGCAGCTGATGTCCAATCCTGAGATGCTGTCACAGATC
ATGGA
