[The description below was written by a language model from this plasmid's Addgene catalogue record.]
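Description:
pENTR-A1Up is a Gateway entry clone carrying the full-length human cDNA for ubiquilin 4 (UBQLN4, also known as A1Up, A1U, CIP75 or UBIN) in the pDONR223 donor backbone. The roughly 1.8 kb open reading frame was amplified by PCR with att-tailed primers and recombined into the 5 kb donor vector by a BP reaction. This reaction consumes the attP1 and attP2 sites, and in standard Gateway chemistry it leaves the insert flanked by attL sites. The plasmid is maintained at high copy in standard E. coli cloning strains under spectinomycin selection. M13 forward and reverse primer sites flank the insert for sequence verification. No feature table accompanies the record, so the origin of replication and other backbone elements are not itemised.

Although the catalogue lists the vector type as mammalian expression, the record states no promoter driving the insert, and entry clones of this kind normally serve as shuttle intermediates rather than expression constructs. The reverse primer omits the stop codon, so the ORF is open at its 3′ end. After LR recombination into a suitable destination vector it can be read through into a C-terminal tag or fusion partner, and it can equally be joined to N-terminal fusions. The clone was generated as part of a set of full-length human ORFs used to map a protein–protein interaction network for proteins implicated in inherited ataxias and Purkinje cell degeneration. Its typical use is therefore transfer of the ubiquilin 4 coding sequence into destination vectors for interaction screening, tagging or expression studies.
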