Addgene plasmid #16170: pENTR-A1Up
Depositing lab: Huda Zoghbi. Depositing organization: Baylor College of Medicine. Publication: A protein-protein interaction network for human inherited ataxias and disorders of Purkinje cell degeneration. Lim J, Hao T, Shaw C, Patel AJ, Szabo G, Rual JF, Fisk CJ, Li N, Smolyar A, Hill DE, Barabasi AL, Vidal M, Zoghbi HY. Cell. 2006 May 19. 125(4):801-14. 10.1016/j.cell.2006.03.032 PubMed 16713569.
Backbone
  Vector backbone: pDONR223
  Backbone size w/o insert (bp): 5005
  Vector type: Mammalian Expression
Growth in bacteria
  Bacterial resistance: Spectinomycin, 50 μg/mL
  Growth temperature: 37°C
  Growth strain: DH5alpha
  Copy number: High Copy
Gene/Insert
  Gene/Insert name: Ubiquilin 4 (alt name: A1Up)
  Species: H. sapiens (human)
  Insert size (bp): 1803
  Entrez Gene: UBQLN4 (a.k.a. A1U, A1Up, C1orf6, CIP75, UBIN)
  Cloning method: Gateway Cloning; 5′ cloning site attP1 (destroyed during cloning); 3′ cloning site attP2 (destroyed during cloning)
  Sequencing primers: 5′ M13F; 3′ M13R
Terms and licenses: Academic/Nonprofit Terms; Industry Terms: Not Available to Industry
Depositor comments: Full-length human cDNAs were amplified using PCR primers and cloned into the pDONR223 "Donor" vector using the Gateway system as described (Rual et al., 2004), resulting in "Entry" clones. Reverse primers do not include stop codons. Forward primer: 5'-GGGGACAACTTTGTACAAAAAAGTTGGC ATGGCGGAGCCGAGCGG-3'. Reverse primer: 5'-GGGGACAACTTTGTACAAGAAAGTTGG GGAGAGCTGGGAGCCCAG-3'.
How to cite: pENTR-A1Up was a gift from Huda Zoghbi (Addgene plasmid # 16170 ; http://n2t.net/addgene:16170 ; RRID:Addgene_16170)
